>Addgene plasmid #145590 | pGBW-m4046844 | addgene full sequence | sequence record 300264 | Addgene NGS Result
GATCTCGATCCCGCGAAATTAATACGACTCACTATAGGGGAATTGTGAGCGGATAACAATTCCCCTCTAG
AAATAATTTTGTTTAACTTTAAGAAGGAGACTCTTCTATGAACAATGAATTGAGTCCGGTAGCGCTCCGT
CAAATGTCGTGCGCAGCTGGGACGACTCAGACAGCCTGTACTGATGACAACGCTTTAGCCTATTACAACA
CCACCAAAGGTGGCCGCTTTGTTCTGGCTCTGCTTTCCGACCTGCAAGATCTGAAGTGGGCGAGATTCCC
AAAAAGCGACGGCACCGGTACTATCTACACGGAGCTGGAACCGCCTTGCCGATTCGTCACCGATACTCCG
AAAGGTCCCAAGGTGAAATACCTATATTTTATTAAAGGCCTGAATAACCTGAACCGCGGCATGGTTCTGG
GTTCACTGGCAGCTACCGTGCGTCTGCAAGAGAACCTGTACTTTCAAAGCGACTACAAGGATGATGATGA
CAAATAACCGGCTTATCGGTCAGTTTCACCTGATTTACGTAAAAACCCGCTTCGGCGGGTTTTTGCTTTT
GGAGGGGCAGAAAGATGAATGACTGTCCACGACGCTATACCCAAAAGAAAAAGCTTGAGATCCTTTTTTT
CTGCGCGTAATCTGCTGCTTGCAAACAAAAAAACCACCGCTACCAGCGGTGGTTTGTTTGCCGGATCAAG
AGCTACCAACTCTTTTTCCGAAGGTAACTGGCTTCAGCAGAGCGCAGATACCAAATACTGTTCTTCTAGT
GTAGCCGTAGTTAGGCCACCACTTCAAGAACTCTGTAGCACCGCCTACATACCTCGCTCTGCTAATCCTG
TTACCAGTGGCTGCTGCCAGTGGCGATAAGTCGTGTCTTACCGGGTTGGACTCAAGACGATAGTTACCGG
ATAAGGCGCAGCGGTCGGGCTGAACGGGGGGTTCGTGCACACAGCCCAGCTTGGAGCGAACGACCTACAC
CGAACTGAGATACCTACAGCGTGAGCTATGAGAAAGCGCCACGCTTCCCGAAGGGAGAAAGGCGGACAGG
TATCCGGTAAGCGGCAGGGTCGGAACAGGAGAGCGCACGAGGGAGCTTCCAGGGGGAAACGCCTGGTATC
TTTATAGTCCTGTCGGGTTTCGCCACCTCTGACTTGAGCGTCGATTTTTGTGATGCTCGTCAGGGGGGCG
GAGCCTATGGAAATTGATCGGGCACGTAAGAGGTTCCAACTTTCACCATAATGAAATAAGATCACTACCG
GGCGTATTTTTTGAGTTATCGAGATTTTCAGGAGCTAAGGAAGCTAAAATGGAGAAAAAAATCACTGGAT
ATACCACCGTTGATATATCCCAATGGCATCGTAAAGAACATTTTGAGGCATTTCAGTCAGTTGCTCAATG
TACCTATAACCAGACCGTTCAGCTGGATATTACGGCCTTTTTAAAGACCGTAAAGAAAAATAAGCACAAG
TTTTATCCGGCCTTTATTCACATTCTTGCCCGCCTGATGAATGCTCATCCGGAATTTCGTATGGCAATGA
AAGACGGTGAGCTGGTGATATGGGATAGTGTTCACCCTTGTTACACCGTTTTCCATGAGCAAACTGAAAC
GTTTTCATCGCTCTGGAGTGAATACCACGACGATTTCCGGCAGTTTCTACACATATATTCGCAAGATGTG
GCGTGTTACGGTGAAAACCTGGCCTATTTCCCTAAAGGGTTTATTGAGAATATGTTTTTCGTTTCAGCCA
ATCCCTGGGTGAGTTTCACCAGTTTTGATTTAAACGTGGCCAATATGGACAACTTCTTCGCCCCCGTTTT
CACCATGGGCAAATATTATACGCAAGGCGACAAGGTGCTGATGCCGCTGGCGATTCAGGTTCATCATGCC
GTTTGTGATGGCTTCCATGTCGGCAGAATGCTTAATGAATTACAACAGTACTGCGATGAGTGGCAGGGCG
GGGCGTAATTTGATATCGAGCTCGCTTGGACTCCTGTTGATAGATCCAGTAATGACCTCAGAACTCCATC
TGGATTTGTTCAGAACGCTCGGTTGCCGCCGGGCGTTTTTTATTGGTCATC
Features (pLannotate 1.2.2; 9 found; start..end, strand, type, name):
     20..38      +  promoter       T7 promoter: promoter for bacteriophage T7 RNA polymerase
     39..63      +  protein_bind   lac operator: The lac repressor binds to the lac operator to inhibit transcription in E. coli. This inhibition can be relieved by adding lactose or isopropyl-β-D-thiogalactopyranoside (IPTG). lac repressor encoded by lacI
     78..100     +  RBS            RBS: efficient ribosome binding site from bacteriophage T7 gene 10 (Olins and Rangwala, 1989)
    121..136     -  misc_feature   MCS (fragment): multiple cloning site
    470..493     +  CDS            3xFLAG (fragment): three tandem FLAG® epitope tags, followed by an enterokinase cleavage site
    615..1203    +  rep_origin     ori: high-copy-number ColE1/pMB1/pBR322/pUC origin of replication
   1211..1308    +  promoter       cat promoter: promoter of the E. coli cat gene encoding chloramphenicol acetyltransferase
   1309..1965    +  CDS            cat: CAT_ECOLX - Experimental evidence at protein level: Swiss-Prot protein existence level 1. This enzyme is an effector of chloramphenicol resistance in bacteria. From Escherichia coli. This protein is used as a marker in many commonly used cloning vectors, such as pACYC184.
   2039..2073    +  terminator     lambda t0 terminator: minimal transcription terminator from phage lambda (Scholtissek and Grosse, 1987)
