[The description below was written by a language model from this plasmid's Addgene catalogue record and pLannotate feature annotations shown in this document.]
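Description:
pGBW-m4046844 is a compact bacterial expression plasmid of about 2.1 kb, built to produce the SARS-CoV-2 non-structural protein nsp9 in Escherichia coli. Its minimal backbone of roughly 1.5 kb has little more than a high-copy ColE1/pUC-type origin of replication and a chloramphenicol acetyltransferase (cat) gene driven by its own promoter, so the plasmid is selected with chloramphenicol. A lambda t0 terminator lies downstream of the resistance gene.

The payload is a 338 bp nsp9 coding sequence, which corresponds to one mature cleavage product of the viral ORF1ab polyprotein. It has been recoded for E. coli codon usage, so the nucleotide sequence differs from the native viral one. Expression comes from a T7 promoter immediately followed by a lac operator, then the efficient ribosome binding site of phage T7 gene 10 and an ATG start codon. Transcription therefore needs a host that supplies T7 RNA polymerase. Lac repressor bound at the operator holds it off until an inducer such as IPTG is added. No lacI gene is annotated on the plasmid, so the repressor would have to come from the host.

The record lists a C-terminal, backbone-encoded tag made of a TEV protease cleavage site followed by a FLAG epitope. This agrees with the short FLAG-matching segment annotated just after the insert. The tag allows immunodetection or affinity capture of nsp9 and can be removed with TEV protease. The feature table does not annotate the nsp9 open reading frame itself or a terminator directly after it. The stated purpose is recombinant bacterial expression of nsp9, and the record gives no more specific downstream application.
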