Addgene plasmid #145590: pGBW-m4046844
Purpose: Bacterial Expression plasmid for SARS-CoV-2 nsp9
Depositing lab: Ginkgo Bioworks & Benjie Chen. Depositing organization: Ginkgo Bioworks.
Backbone
  Vector backbone: ori-013 - marker | cmR
  Backbone size w/o insert (bp): 1462
  Vector type: Bacterial Expression
Growth in bacteria
  Bacterial resistance: Chloramphenicol, 25 μg/mL
  Growth temperature: 30°C
  Growth strain: DH5alpha
  Copy number: High Copy
Gene/Insert
  Gene/Insert name: SARS-CoV-2 nsp9
  Species: Escherichia coli str. K-12 substr. MG1655; Severe acute respiratory syndrome coronavirus 2
  Insert size (bp): 338
  Mutation: Escherichia coli recode 1
  Entrez Gene: ORF1ab (a.k.a. GU280_gp01)
  Promoter: Promoter | pT7 ; Operator | lacO ; RBS | T7_rbs ; Start Codon | ATG
  Tag / fusion protein: Cleavable TEV;FLAG_2 (C terminal on backbone)
  Cloning method: Unknown
Resource information
  A portion of this plasmid was derived from a plasmid made by: GinkgoBioworks
Depositor comments: NCBI Reference Sequence: YP_009725305.1
How to cite: pGBW-m4046844 was a gift from Ginkgo Bioworks & Benjie Chen (Addgene plasmid # 145590 ; http://n2t.net/addgene:145590 ; RRID:Addgene_145590)
